>Addgene plasmid #101718 | pET28a-ybbr-HIS-ddFLN4-K10 | depositor full sequence | sequence record 192319 | pET28a-ybbr-HIS-ddFLN4-K10 sequence 5651 bps
TGGCGAATGGG
[124 nt withheld, positions 12-135]
C
[91 nt withheld, positions 137-227]
A
[49 nt withheld, positions 229-277]
CCTTTGACGTTGGAGTCCACGTTCTTT
[37 nt withheld, positions 305-341]
ACCCTATCTCGGTCTATTCTTTTGATTTATAAGGGATTTTGCCGATTTCGGCCTATTGGTTAAAAAATGA
GCTGATTTAACAAAAATTTAACGCGAATTTTAACAAAATATTAACGTTTACAATTTCAGGTGGCACTTTT
CGGGGAAATGTGCGCGGAACCCCTATTTGTTTATTTTTCTAAATACATTCAAATATGTATCCGCTCATGA
ATTAATTCTTAGAAAAACTCATCGAGCATCAAATGAAACTGCAATTTATTCATATCAGGATTATCAATAC
CATATTTTTGAAAAAGCCGTTTCTGTAATGAAGGAGAAAACTCACCGAGGCAGTTCCATAGGATGGCAAG
ATCCTGGTATCGGTCTGCGATTCCGACTCGTCCAACATCAATACAACCTATTAATTTCCCCTCGTCAAAA
ATAAGGTTATCAAGTGAGAAATCACCATGAGTGACGACTGAATCCGGTGAGAATGGCAAAAGTTTATGCA
TTTCTTTCCAGACTTGTTCAACAGGCCAGCCATTACGCTCGTCATCAAAATCACTCGCATCAACCAAACC
GTTATTCATTCGTGATTGCGCCTGAGCGAGACGAAATACGCGATCGCTGTTAAAAGGACAATTACAAACA
GGAATCGAATGCAACCGGCGCAGGAACACTGCCAGCGCATCAACAATATTTTCACCTGAATCAGGATATT
CTTCTAATACCTGGAATGCTGTTTTCCCGGGGATCGCAGTGGTGAGTAACCATGCATCATCAGGAGTACG
GATAAAATGCTTGATGGTCGGAAGAGGCATAAATTCCGTCAGCCAGTTTAGTCTGACCATCTCATCTGTA
ACATCATTGGCAACGCTACCTTTGCCATGTTTCAGAAACAACTCTGGCGCATCGGGCTTCCCATACAATC
GATAGATTGTCGCACCTGATTGCCCGACATTATCGCGAGCCCATTTATACCCATATAAATCAGCATCCAT
GTTGGAATTTAATCGCGGCCTAGAGCAAGACGTTTCCCGTTGAATATGGCTCATAACACCCCTTGTATTA
CTGTTTATGTAAGCAGACAGTTTTATTGTTCATGACCAAAATCCCTTAACGTGAGTTTTCGTTCCACTGA
GCGTCAGACCCCGTAGAAAAGATCAAAGGATCTTCTTGAGATCCTTTTTTTCTGCGCGTAATCTGCTGCT
TGCAAACAAAAAAACCACCGCTACCAGCGGTGGTTTGTTTGCCGGATCAAGAGCTACCAACTCTTTTTCC
GAAGGTAACTGGCTTCAGCAGAGCGCAGATACCAAATACTGTCCTTCTAGTGTAGCCGTAGTTAGGCCAC
CACTTCAAGAACTCTGTAGCACCGCCTACATACCTCGCTCTGCTAATCCTGTTACCAGTGGCTGCTGCCA
GTGGCGATAAGTCGTGTCTTACCGGGTTGGACTCAAGACGATAGTTACCGGATAAGGCGCAGCGGTCGGG
CTGAACGGGGGGTTCGTGCACACAGCCCAGCTTGGAGCGAACGACCTACACCGAACTGAGATACCTACAG
CGTGAGCTATGAGAAAGCGCCACGCTTCCCGAAGGGAGAAAGGCGGACAGGTATCCGGTAAGCGGCAGGG
TCGGAACAGGAGAGCGCACGAGGGAGCTTCCAGGGGGAAACGCCTGGTATCTTTATAGTCCTGTCGGGTT
TCGCCACCTCTGACTTGAGCGTCGATTTTTGTGATGCTCGTCAGGGGGGCGGAGCCTATGGAAAAACGCC
AGCAACGCGGCCTTTTTACGGTTCCTGGCCTTTTGCTGGCCTTTTGCTCACATGTTCTTTCCTGCGTTAT
CCCCTGATTCTGTGGATAACCGTATTACCGCCTTTGAGTGAGCTGATACCGCTCGCCGCAGCCGAACGAC
CGAGCGCAGCGAGTCAGTGAGCGAGGAAGCGGAAGAGCGCCTGATGCGGTATTTTCTCCTTACGCATCTG
TGCGGTATTTCACACCGCATATATGGTGCACTCTCAGTACAATCTGCTCTGATGCCGCATAGTTAAGCCA
GTATACACTCCGCTATCGCTACGTGACTGGGTCATGGCTGCGCCCCGACACCCGCCAACACCCGCTGACG
CGCCCTGACGGGCTTGTCTGCTCCCGGCATCCGCTTACAGACAAGCTGTGACCGTCTCCGGGAGCTGCAT
GTGTCAGAGGTTTTCACCGTCATCACCGAAACGCGCGAGGCAGCTGCGGTAAAGCTCATCAGCGTGGTCG
TGAAGCGATTCACAGATGTCTGCCTGTTCATCCGCGTCCAGCTCGTTGAGTTTCTCCAGAAGCGTTAATG
TCTGGCTTCTGATAAAGCGGGCCATGTTAAGGGCGGTTTTTTCCTGTTTGGTCACTGATGCCTCCGTGTA
AGGGGGATTTCTGTTCATGGGGGTAATGATACCGATGAAACGAGAGAGGATGCTCACGATACGGGTTACT
GATGATGAACATGCCCGGTTACTGGAACGTTGTGAGGGTAAACAACTGGCGGTATGGATGCGGCGGGACC
AGAGAAAAATCACTCAGGGTCAATGCCAGCGCTTCGTTAATACAGATGTAGGTGTTCCACAGGGTAGCCA
GCAGCATCCTGCGATGCAGATCCGGAACATAATGGTGCAGGGCGCTGACTTCCGCGTTTCCAGACTTTAC
GAAACACGGAAACCGAAGACCATTCATGTTGTTGCTCAGGTCGCAGACGTTTTGCAGCAGCAGTCGCTTC
ACGTTCGCTCGCGTATCGGTGATTCATTCTGCTAACCAGTAAGGCAACCCCGCCAGCCTAGCCGGGTCCT
CAACGACAGGAGCACGATCATGCGCACCCGTGGGGCCGCCATGCCGGCGATAATGGCCTGCTTCTCGCCG
AAACGTTTGGTGGCGGGACCAGTGACGAAGGCTTGAGCGAGGGCGTGCAAGATTCCGAATACCGCAAGCG
ACAGGCCGATCATCGTCGCGCTCCAGCGAAAGCGGTCCTCGCCGAAAATGACCCAGAGCGCTGCCGGCAC
CTGTCCTACGAGTTGCATGATAAAGAAGACAGTCATAAGTGCGGCGACGATAGTCATGCCCCGCGCCCAC
CGGAAGGAGCTGACTGGGTTGAAGGCTCTCAAGGGCATCGGTCGAGATCCCGGTGCCTAATGAGTGAGCT
AACTTACATTAATTGCGTTGCGCTCACTGCCCGCTTTCCAGTCGGGAAACCTGTCGTGCCAGCTGCATTA
ATGAATCGGCCAACGCGCGGGGAGAGGCGGTTTGCGTATTGGGCGCCAGGGTGGTTTTTCTTTTCACCAG
TGAGACGGGCAACAGCTGATTGCCCTTCACCGCCTGGCCCTGAGAGAGTTGCAGCAAGCGGTCCACGCTG
GTTTGCCCCAGCAGGCGAAAATCCTGTTTGATGGTGGTTAACGGCGGGATATAACATGAGCTGTCTTCGG
TATCGTCGTATCCCACTACCGAGATATCCGCACCAACGCGCAGCCCGGACTCGGTAATGGCGCGCATTGC
GCCCAGCGCCATCTGATCGTTGGCAACCAGCATCGCAGTGGGAACGATGCCCTCATTCAGCATTTGCATG
GTTTGTTGAAAACCGGACATGGCACTCCAGTCGCCTTCCCGTTCCGCTATCGGCTGAATTTGATTGCGAG
TGAGATATTTATGCCAGCCAGCCAGACGCAGACGCGCCGAGACAGAACTTAATGGGCCCGCTAACAGCGC
GATTTGCTGGTGACCCAATGCGACCAGATGCTCCACGCCCAGTCGCGTACCGTCTTCATGGGAGAAAATA
ATACTGTTGATGGGTGTCTGGTCAGAGACATCAAGAAATAACGCCGGAACATTAGTGCAGGCAGCTTCCA
CAGCAATGGCATCCTGGTCATCCAGCGGATAGTTAATGATCAGCCCACTGACGCGTTGCGCGAGAAGATT
GTGCACCGCCGCTTTACAGGCTTCGACGCCGCTTCGTTCTACCATCGACACCACCACGCTGGCACCCAGT
TGATCGGCGCGAGATTTAATCGCCGCGACAATTTGCGACGGCGCGTGCAGGGCCAGACTGGAGGTGGCAA
CGCCAATCAGCAACGACTGTTTGCCCGCCAGTTGTTGTGCCACGCGGTTGGGAATGTAATTCAGCTCCGC
CATCGCCGCTTCCACTTTTTCCCGCGTTTTCGCAGAAACGTGGCTGGCCTGGTTCACCACGCGGGAAACG
GTCTGATAAGAGACACCGGCATACTCTGCGACATCGTATAACGTTACTGGTTTCACATTCACCACCCTGA
ATTGACTCTCTTCCGGGCGCTATCATGCCATACCGCGAAAGGTTTTGCGCCATTCGATGGTGTCCGGGAT
CTCGACGCTCTCCCTTATGCGACTCCTGCATTAGGAAGCAGCCCAGTAGTAGGTTGAGGCCGTTGAGCAC
CGCCGCCGCAAGGAATGGTGCATGCAAGGAGATGGCGCCCAACAGTCCCCCGGCCACGGGGCCTGCCACC
ATACCCACGCCGAAACAAGCGCTCATGAGCCCGAAGTGGCGAGCCCGATCTTCCCCATCGGTGATGTCGG
CGATATAGGCGCCAGCAACCGCACCTGTGGCGCCGGTGATGCCGGCCACGATGCGTCCGGCGTAGAGGAT
CGAGATCTCGATCCCGCGAAATTAATACGACTCACTATAGGGGAATTGTGAGCGGATAACAATTCCCCTG
TAGAAATAATTTTGTTTAACTTTAAGAAGGAGATATACATATGGACTCTCTGGAATTCATCGCTTCTAAA
CTGGCTCACCACCACCACCACCACGGTTCTGCTGACCCGGAAAAATCTTACGCTGAAGGTCCGGGTCTGG
ACGGTGGTGAAAGTTTCCAGCCGTCTAAATTCAAAATCCACGCTGTTGACCCGGACGGTGTTCACCGTAC
CGACGGTGGTGACGGTTTCGTTGTTACCATCGAAGGTCCGGCTCCGGTTGACCCGGTTATGGTTGACAAC
GGTGACGGTACCTACGACGTTGAATTCGAACCGAAAGAAGCTGGTGACTACGTTATCAACCTGACCCTGG
ACGGTGACAACGTTAACGGTTTCCCGAAAACCGTTACCGTTAAACCGGCTCCGGGCTCCGGTTCTGGTTC
CGGCTCTTACGGTGGTGGTTCTTCTGGTGGTGGTTCTTCTGGTGGTGGTCACTAACTCGAGTAAGATCCG
GCTGCTAACAAAGCCCGAAAGGAAGCTGAGTTGGCTGCTGCCACCGCTGAGCAATAACTAGCATAACCCC
TTGGGGCCTCTAAACGGGTCTTGAGGGGTTTTTTGCTGAAAGGAGGAACTATATCCGGAT
Features (pLannotate 1.2.2; 19 found; start..end, strand, type, name):
     12..467     +  rep_origin     f1 ori (sequence partly withheld): f1 bacteriophage origin of replication; arrow indicates direction of (+) strand synthesis
    494..551     +  promoter       AmpR promoter (fragment): bla
    560..1375    -  CDS            KanR: aminoglycoside phosphotransferase; aph(3')-Ia; confers resistance to kanamycin in bacteria or G418 (Geneticin®) in eukaryotes
   1497..2085    +  rep_origin     ori: high-copy-number ColE1/pMB1/pBR322/pUC origin of replication
   2271..2413    -  misc_feature   bom: basis of mobility region from pBR322
   2515..2706    -  CDS            rop: Rop protein, which maintains plasmids at low copy number; rop
   2723..3103    +  CDS            YPB1_ECOLX: Protein predicted: Swiss-Prot protein existence level 4. From Escherichia coli.
   3175..3466    -  CDS            TcR (fragment): tetracycline efflux protein; tet; confers resistance to tetracycline
   3481..3502    -  protein_bind   CAP binding site: CAP binding activates transcription in the presence of cAMP. E. coli catabolite activator protein
   3515..4597    -  CDS            lacI: lac repressor; lacI; The lac repressor binds to the lac operator to inhibit transcription in E. coli. This inhibition can be relieved by adding lactose or isopropyl-β-D-thiogalactopyranoside (IPTG).
   4598..4675    -  promoter       lacI promoter: lacI
   4683..4962    -  CDS            TcR (fragment): tetracycline efflux protein; tet; confers resistance to tetracycline
   4984..5002    +  promoter       T7 promoter: promoter for bacteriophage T7 RNA polymerase
   5003..5027    +  protein_bind   lac operator: The lac repressor binds to the lac operator to inhibit transcription in E. coli. This inhibition can be relieved by adding lactose or isopropyl-β-D-thiogalactopyranoside (IPTG). lac repressor encoded by lacI
   5042..5064    +  RBS            RBS: efficient ribosome binding site from bacteriophage T7 gene 10 (Olins and Rangwala, 1989)
   5108..5125    +  CDS            9xHis (fragment): 9xHis affinity tag
   5129..5431    +  CDS            abpC (fragment): GELA_DICDI - Experimental evidence at protein level: Swiss-Prot protein existence level 1. F-actin cross-linking protein. From Dictyostelium discoideum (Slime mold).
   5522..5571    +  CDS            SET1 (fragment): solubility-enhancement tag derived from T7 phage gene 10B
   5579..5626    +  terminator     T7 terminator: transcription terminator for bacteriophage T7 RNA polymerase
