>Addgene plasmid #101718 | pET28a-ybbr-HIS-ddFLN4-K10 | addgene full sequence | sequence record 196776 | Addgene NGS Result
GTAGTAGGTTGAGGCCGTTGAGCACCGCCGCCGCAAGGAATGGTGCATGCAAGGAGATGGCGCCCAACAG
TCCCCCGGCCACGGGGCCTGCCACCATACCCACGCCGAAACAAGCGCTCATGAGCCCGAAGTGGCGAGCC
CGATCTTCCCCATCGGTGATGTCGGCGATATAGGCGCCAGCAACCGCACCTGTGGCGCCGGTGATGCCGG
CCACGATGCGTCCGGCGTAGAGGATCGAGATCTCGATCCCGCGAAATTAATACGACTCACTATAGGGGAA
TTGTGAGCGGATAACAATTCCCCTGTAGAAATAATTTTGTTTAACTTTAAGAAGGAGATATACATATGGA
CTCTCTGGAATTCATCGCTTCTAAACTGGCTCACCACCACCACCACCACGGTTCTGCTGACCCGGAAAAA
TCTTACGCTGAAGGTCCGGGTCTGGACGGTGGTGAAAGTTTCCAGCCGTCTAAATTCAAAATCCACGCTG
TTGACCCGGACGGTGTTCACCGTACCGACGGTGGTGACGGTTTCGTTGTTACCATCGAAGGTCCGGCTCC
GGTTGACCCGGTTATGGTTGACAACGGTGACGGTACCTACGACGTTGAATTCGAACCGAAAGAAGCTGGT
GACTACGTTATCAACCTGACCCTGGACGGTGACAACGTTAACGGTTTCCCGAAAACCGTTACCGTTAAAC
CGGCTCCGGGCTCCGGTTCTGGTTCCGGCTCTTACGGTGGTGGTTCTTCTGGTGGTGGTTCTTCTGGTGG
TGGTCACTAACTCGAGTAAGATCCGGCTGCTAACAAAGCCCGAAAGGAAGCTGAGTTGGCTGCTGCCACC
GCTGAGCAATAACTAGCATAACCCCTTGGGGCCTCTAAACGGGTCTTGAGGGGTTTTTTGCTGAAAGGAG
GAACTATATCCGGATTGGCGAATGGG
[124 nt withheld, positions 937-1060]
C
[91 nt withheld, positions 1062-1152]
A
[49 nt withheld, positions 1154-1202]
CCTTTGACGTTGGAGTCCACGTTCTTT
[37 nt withheld, positions 1230-1266]
ACCCTATCTCGGTCTATTCTTTTGATTTATAAGGGATTTTGCCGATTTCGGCCTATTGGTTAAAAAATGA
GCTGATTTAACAAAAATTTAACGCGAATTTTAACAAAATATTAACGCTTACAATTTAGGTGGCACTTTTC
GGGGAAATGTGCGCGGAACCCCTATTTGTTTATTTTTCTAAATACATTCAAATATGTATCCGCTCATGAA
TTAATTCTTAGAAAAACTCATCGAGCATCAAATGAAACTGCAATTTATTCATATCAGGATTATCAATACC
ATATTTTTGAAAAAGCCGTTTCTGTAATGAAGGAGAAAACTCACCGAGGCAGTTCCATAGGATGGCAAGA
TCCTGGTATCGGTCTGCGATTCCGACTCGTCCAACATCAATACAACCTATTAATTTCCCCTCGTCAAAAA
TAAGGTTATCAAGTGAGAAATCACCATGAGTGACGACTGAATCCGGTGAGAATGGCAAAAGTTTATGCAT
TTCTTTCCAGACTTGTTCAACAGGCCAGCCATTACGCTCGTCATCAAAATCACTCGCATCAACCAAACCG
TTATTCATTCGTGATTGCGCCTGAGCGAGACGAAATACGCGATCGCTGTTAAAAGGACAATTACAAACAG
GAATCGAATGCAACCGGCGCAGGAACACTGCCAGCGCATCAACAATATTTTCACCTGAATCAGGATATTC
TTCTAATACCTGGAATGCTGTTTTCCCGGGGATCGCAGTGGTGAGTAACCATGCATCATCAGGAGTACGG
ATAAAATGCTTGATGGTCGGAAGAGGCATAAATTCCGTCAGCCAGTTTAGTCTGACCATCTCATCTGTAA
CATCATTGGCAACGCTACCTTTGCCATGTTTCAGAAACAACTCTGGCGCATCGGGCTTCCCATACAATCG
ATAGATTGTCGCACCTGATTGCCCGACATTATCGCGAGCCCATTTATACCCATATAAATCAGCATCCATG
TTGGAATTTAATCGCGGCCTAGAGCAAGACGTTTCCCGTTGAATATGGCTCATAACACCCCTTGTATTAC
TGTTTATGTAAGCAGACAGTTTTATTGTTCATGACCAAAATCCCTTAACGTGAGTTTTCGTTCCACTGAG
CGTCAGACCCCGTAGAAAAGATCAAAGGATCTTCTTGAGATCCTTTTTTTCTGCGCGTAATCTGCTGCTT
GCAAACAAAAAAACCACCGCTACCAGCGGTGGTTTGTTTGCCGGATCAAGAGCTACCAACTCTTTTTCCG
AAGGTAACTGGCTTCAGCAGAGCGCAGATACCAAATACTGTCCTTCTAGTGTAGCCGTAGTTAGGCCACC
ACTTCAAGAACTCTGTAGCACCGCCTACATACCTCGCTCTGCTAATCCTGTTACCAGTGGCTGCTGCCAG
TGGCGATAAGTCGTGTCTTACCGGGTTGGACTCAAGACGATAGTTACCGGATAAGGCGCAGCGGTCGGGC
TGAACGGGGGGTTCGTGCACACAGCCCAGCTTGGAGCGAACGACCTACACCGAACTGAGATACCTACAGC
GTGAGCTATGAGAAAGCGCCACGCTTCCCGAAGGGAGAAAGGCGGACAGGTATCCGGTAAGCGGCAGGGT
CGGAACAGGAGAGCGCACGAGGGAGCTTCCAGGGGGAAACGCCTGGTATCTTTATAGTCCTGTCGGGTTT
CGCCACCTCTGACTTGAGCGTCGATTTTTGTGATGCTCGTCAGGGGGGCGGAGCCTATGGAAAAACGCCA
GCAACGCGGCCTTTTTACGGTTCCTGGCCTTTTGCTGGCCTTTTGCTCACATGTTCTTTCCTGCGTTATC
CCCTGATTCTGTGGATAACCGTATTACCGCCTTTGAGTGAGCTGATACCGCTCGCCGCAGCCGAACGACC
GAGCGCAGCGAGTCAGTGAGCGAGGAAGCGGAAGAGCGCCTGATGCGGTATTTTCTCCTTACGCATCTGT
GCGGTATTTCACACCGCAATGGTGCACTCTCAGTACAATCTGCTCTGATGCCGCATAGTTAAGCCAGTAT
ACACTCCGCTATCGCTACGTGACTGGGTCATGGCTGCGCCCCGACACCCACCAACACCCGCTGACGCGCC
CTGACGGGCTTGTCTGCTCCCGGCATCCGCTTACAGACAAGCTGTGACCGTCTCCGGGAGCTGCATGTGT
CAGAGGTTTTCACCGTCATCACCGAAACGCGCGAGGCAGCTGCGGTAAAGCTCATCAGCGTGGTCGTGAA
GCGATTCACAGATGTCTGCCTGTTCATCCGCGTCCAGCTCGTTGAGTTTCTCCAGAAGCGTTAATGTCTG
GCTTCTGATAAAGCGGGCCATGTTAAGGGCGGTTTTTTCCTGTTTGGTCACTGATGCCTCCGTGTAAGGG
GGATTTCTGTTCATGGGGGTAATGATACCGATGAAACGAGAGAGGATGCTCACGATACGGGTTACTGATG
ATGAACATGCCCGGTTACTGGAACGTTGTGAGGGTAAACAACTGGCGGTATGGATGCGGCGGGACCAGAG
AAAAATCACTCAGGGTCAATGCCAGCGCTTCGTTAATACAGATGTAGGTGTTCCACAGGGTAGCCAGCAG
CATCCTGCGATGCAGATCCGGAACATAATGGTGCAGGGCGCTGACTTCCGCGTTTCCAGACTTTACGAAA
CACGGAAACCGAAGACCATTCATGTTGTTGCTCAGGTCGCAGACGTTTTGCAGCAGCAGTCGCTTCACGT
TCGCTCGCGTATCGGTGATTCATTCTGCTAACCAGTAAGGCAACCCCGCCAGCCTAGCCGGGTCCTCAAC
GACAGGAGCACGATCATGCGCACCCGTGGGGCCGCCATGCCGGCGATAATGGCCTGCTTCTCGCCGAAAC
GTTTGGTGGCGGGACCAGTGACGAAGGCTTGAGCGAGGGCGTGCAAGATTCCGAATACCGCAAGCGACAG
GCCGATCATCGTCGCGCTCCAGCGAAAGCGGTCCTCGCCGAAAATGACCCAGAGCGCTGCCGGCACCTGT
CCTACGAGTTGCATGATAAAGAAGACAGTCATAAGTGCGGCGACGATAGTCATGCCCCGCGCCCACCGGA
AGGAGCTGACTGGGTTGAAGGCTCTCAAGGGCATCGGTCGAGATCCCGGTGCCTAATGAGTGAGCTAACT
TACATTAATTGCGTTGCGCTCACTGCCCGCTTTCCAGTCGGGAAACCTGTCGTGCCAGCTGCATTAATGA
ATCGGCCAACGCGCGGGGAGAGGCGGTTTGCGTATTGGGCGCCAGGGTGGTTTTTCTTTTCACCAGTGAG
ACGGGCAACAGCTGATTGCCCTTCACCGCCTGGCCCTGAGAGAGTTGCAGCAAGCGGTCCACGCTGGTTT
GCCCCAGCAGGCGAAAATCCTGTTTGATGGTGGTTAACGGCGGGATATAACATGAGCTGTCTTCGGTATC
GTCGTATCCCACTACCGAGATATCCGCACCAACGCGCAGCCCGGACTCGGTAATGGCGCGCATTGCGCCC
AGCGCCATCTGATCGTTGGCAACCAGCATCGCAGTGGGAACGATGCCCTCATTCAGCATTTGCATGGTTT
GTTGAAAACCGGACATGGCACTCCAGTCGCCTTCCCGTTCCGCTATCGGCTGAATTTGATTGCGAGTGAG
ATATTTATGCCAGCCAGCCAGACGCAGACGCGCCGAGACAGAACTTAATGGGCCCGCTAACAGCGCGATT
TGCTGGTGACCCAATGCGACCAGATGCTCCACGCCCAGTCGCGTACCGTCTTCATGGGAGAAAATAATAC
TGTTGATGGGTGTCTGGTCAGAGACATCAAGAAATAACGCCGGAACATTAGTGCAGGCAGCTTCCACAGC
AATGGCATCCTGGTCATCCAGCGGATAGTTAATGATCAGCCCACTGACGCGTTGCGCGAGAAGATTGTGC
ACCGCCGCTTTACAGGCTTCGACGCCGCTTCGTTCTACCACCACCACCACCACGCTGGCACCCAGTTGAT
CGGCGCGAGATTTAATCGCCGCGACAATTTGCGACGGCGCGTGCAGGGCCAGACTGGAGGTGGCAACGCC
AATCAGCAACGACTGTTTGCCCGCCAGTTGTTGTGCCACGCGGTTGGGAATGTAATTCAGCTCCGCCATC
GCCGCTTCCACTTTTTCCCGCGTTTTCGCAGAAACGTGGCTGGCCTGGTTCACCACGCGGGAAACGGTCT
GATAAGAGACACCGGCATACTCTGCGACATCGTATAACGTTACTGGTTTCACATTCACCACCCTGAATTG
ACTCTCTTCCGGGCGCTATCATGCCATACCGCGAAAGGTTTTGCGCCATTCGATGGTGTCCGGGATCTCG
ACGCTCTCCCTTATGCGACTCCTGCATTAGGAAGCAGCCCA
Features (pLannotate 1.2.2; 19 found; start..end, strand, type, name):
    258..276     +  promoter       T7 promoter: promoter for bacteriophage T7 RNA polymerase
    277..301     +  protein_bind   lac operator: The lac repressor binds to the lac operator to inhibit transcription in E. coli. This inhibition can be relieved by adding lactose or isopropyl-β-D-thiogalactopyranoside (IPTG). lac repressor encoded by lacI
    316..338     +  RBS            RBS: efficient ribosome binding site from bacteriophage T7 gene 10 (Olins and Rangwala, 1989)
    382..399     +  CDS            9xHis (fragment): 9xHis affinity tag
    403..705     +  CDS            abpC (fragment): GELA_DICDI - Experimental evidence at protein level: Swiss-Prot protein existence level 1. F-actin cross-linking protein. From Dictyostelium discoideum (Slime mold).
    796..845     +  CDS            SET1 (fragment): solubility-enhancement tag derived from T7 phage gene 10B
    853..900     +  terminator     T7 terminator: transcription terminator for bacteriophage T7 RNA polymerase
    937..1365    +  rep_origin     f1 ori (sequence partly withheld): f1 bacteriophage origin of replication; arrow indicates direction of (+) strand synthesis
   1418..1475    +  promoter       AmpR promoter (fragment): bla
   1484..2299    -  CDS            KanR: aminoglycoside phosphotransferase; aph(3')-Ia; confers resistance to kanamycin in bacteria or G418 (Geneticin®) in eukaryotes
   2421..3009    +  rep_origin     ori: high-copy-number ColE1/pMB1/pBR322/pUC origin of replication
   3195..3334    -  misc_feature   bom: basis of mobility region from pBR322
   3436..3627    -  CDS            rop: Rop protein, which maintains plasmids at low copy number; rop
   3644..4024    +  CDS            YPB1_ECOLX: Protein predicted: Swiss-Prot protein existence level 4. From Escherichia coli.
   4096..4387    -  CDS            TcR (fragment): tetracycline efflux protein; tet; confers resistance to tetracycline
   4402..4423    -  protein_bind   CAP binding site: CAP binding activates transcription in the presence of cAMP. E. coli catabolite activator protein
   4436..5518    -  CDS            lacI: lac repressor; lacI; The lac repressor binds to the lac operator to inhibit transcription in E. coli. This inhibition can be relieved by adding lactose or isopropyl-β-D-thiogalactopyranoside (IPTG).
   5519..5596    -  promoter       lacI promoter: lacI
   5604..236     -  CDS            TcR (fragment) (across the origin): tetracycline efflux protein; tet; confers resistance to tetracycline
