[The description below was written by a language model from this plasmid's Addgene catalogue record and pLannotate feature annotations shown in this document.]
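Description:
pET28a-ybbr-HIS-ddFLN4-K10 is a bacterial expression plasmid of about 5.65 kb built on the pET28a backbone for T7-driven protein production in E. coli. It is selected with kanamycin through the aph(3')-Ia KanR gene. It replicates from a pBR322-type ColE1 origin accompanied by the bom region and the rop gene, which is consistent with its low-copy listing. An f1 origin is also present. The two annotated sequences, one from the depositor and one from repository sequencing, differ by only a few bases and carry the same set of features in the same order, just numbered from different start points. The short TcR fragments, the AmpR promoter fragment and the "SET1" hit next to the T7 terminator appear to be automated matches to backbone sequence rather than functional parts.

The expression cassette consists of a T7 promoter with an adjacent lac operator, the T7 gene 10 ribosome binding site and a T7 terminator. A plasmid-borne lacI gene supplies the repressor, so transcription is IPTG-inducible in hosts that provide T7 RNA polymerase. The 435 bp insert, assembled by Gibson cloning, encodes an N-terminal ybbR tag and a His tag. These are followed by the fourth filamin domain of Dictyostelium discoideum (ddFLN4, annotated as an abpC/gelation factor fragment) carrying a C18S mutation, and then a C-terminal peptide from human keratin 10 (K10). The ybbR tag and the K10 peptide are not annotated individually in the feature tables.

The His tag allows affinity purification, and the ybbR tag allows site-specific covalent attachment to a surface. ddFLN4 serves as a fingerprint domain whose characteristic unfolding identifies genuine single-molecule events. The record describes this N-terminal tethering of the K10 peptide as giving high forces, in work on the extreme mechanostability of a pathogen adhesin.
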