Addgene plasmid #101718: pET28a-ybbr-HIS-ddFLN4-K10
Purpose: K10 peptide with ddFLN4 fingerprint domain and N-terminal ybbr tag for covalent immobilization - resulting in high forces
Depositing lab: Hermann Gaub. Depositing organization: Ludwig-Maximilians-Universitaet Muenchen (LMU). Publication: Molecular mechanism of extreme mechanostability in a pathogen adhesin. Milles LF, Schulten K, Gaub HE, Bernardi RC. Science. 2018 Mar 30;359(6383):1527-1533. doi: 10.1126/science.aar2094. PubMed 29599244.
Backbone
  Vector backbone: pET28a
  Backbone manufacturer: EMD Biosciences
  Backbone size w/o insert (bp): 5216
  Total vector size (bp): 5651
  Vector type: Bacterial Expression
Growth in bacteria
  Bacterial resistance: Kanamycin, 50 μg/mL
  Growth temperature: 37°C
  Growth strain: DH5alpha
  Copy number: Low Copy
Gene/Insert
  Gene/Insert name: ddFLN4 fingerprint, K10 peptide
  Species: H. sapiens (human); Dictyostelium discoideum
  Insert size (bp): 435
  Mutation: C18S in ddFLN4
  Entrez Gene: KRT10 (a.k.a. BCIE, BIE, CK10, EHK, EHK2, IHL, K10, KPP)
  Promoter: T7
  Tag / fusion protein: HIS (N terminal on insert); ybbr (N terminal on insert)
  Cloning method: Gibson Cloning
  Sequencing primers: 5′ TAATACGACTCACTATAGGG; 3′ CTAGTTATTGCTCAGCGGT
Terms and licenses: Academic/Nonprofit Terms; Industry Terms: Not Available to Industry
How to cite: pET28a-ybbr-HIS-ddFLN4-K10 was a gift from Hermann Gaub (Addgene plasmid # 101718 ; http://n2t.net/addgene:101718 ; RRID:Addgene_101718)
